Addgene plasmid #32401: CX-nestinGFPas
Depositing lab: Patrick Salmon & Henryk Zulewski. Depositing organization: University of Geneva. Publication: Multipotential nestin and Isl-1 positive mesenchymal stem cells isolated from human pancreatic islets. Eberhardt M, Salmon P, von Mach MA, Hengstler JG, Brulport M, Linscheid P, Seboek D, Oberholzer J, Barbero A, Martin I, Muller B, Trono D, Zulewski H. Biochem Biophys Res Commun. 2006 Jul 7;345(3):1167-76. Epub 2006 May 11. 10.1016/j.bbrc.2006.05.016 PubMed 16713999.
Backbone
  Vector backbone: CX lentiviral vector
  Modifications to backbone: insertion of the whole nestin promoter-GFP-nestin enhancer and betaglobin polyA into a CX lentiviral vector
  Vector type: Lentiviral
Growth in bacteria
  Bacterial resistance: Ampicillin, 100 μg/mL
  Growth temperature: 37°C
  Growth strain: Top10/P3
  Copy number: High Copy
Gene/Insert
  Gene/Insert name: nestin promoter/enhancer GFP
  Insert size (bp): 5900
  Cloning method: Restriction Enzyme; 5′ cloning site EcoRI (destroyed during cloning); 3′ cloning site NotI (destroyed during cloning)
  Sequencing primers: 5′ gacagagacagatccattc
Terms and licenses: Academic/Nonprofit Terms; Industry Terms: Not Available to Industry
Depositor comments: Note that there are some discrepancies between Addgene's QC sequence and the depositor's assembled sequence. The plasmid should still function as reported.
How to cite: CX-nestinGFPas was a gift from Patrick Salmon & Henryk Zulewski (Addgene plasmid # 32401 ; http://n2t.net/addgene:32401 ; RRID:Addgene_32401)
