[The description below was written by a language model from this plasmid's Addgene catalogue record.]
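Description:
CX-nestinGFPas is a lentiviral transfer vector built on the CX lentiviral backbone. It carries a reporter cassette in which GFP expression is governed by nestin regulatory sequences. The plasmid is propagated in bacteria as a high-copy construct under ampicillin selection. No feature table is available, so the origin of replication, the LTR configuration and other viral elements in the backbone are not specified.

The insert, recorded at about 5.9 kb, consists of the nestin promoter, the GFP coding sequence, the nestin enhancer and a beta-globin polyadenylation signal, moved into the vector as a single unit. It was cloned by restriction enzyme cloning between EcoRI and NotI sites, both of which were destroyed in the process. The species of origin of the nestin elements and the GFP variant are not given. The "as" suffix in the name probably indicates that the cassette sits in antisense orientation relative to the viral genome. This arrangement is commonly used when an insert has its own polyA signal, because a sense-oriented polyA would prematurely terminate the genomic RNA during packaging, but the record does not confirm the orientation.

Because nestin is a marker of neural and other progenitor-type cells, placing GFP under its promoter and enhancer lets transduced cells with nestin transcriptional activity be identified or tracked by fluorescence. The associated publication concerns nestin- and Isl-1-positive mesenchymal stem cells isolated from human pancreatic islets, which is consistent with this use. The depositor notes some discrepancies between the repository's quality-control sequence and the assembled reference sequence, but the plasmid is expected to function as reported.
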