>Addgene plasmid #32401 | CX-nestinGFPas | addgene partial sequence | sequence record 45288 | T7 5'-TAATACGACTCACTATAGGG-3'
GCTGATTGGTTCGCTGACCATTTCCGGGTGCGGGACGGCGTTACCAGAAACTCAGAAGGTTCGTCCAACC
AAACCGACTCTGACGGCAGTTTACGAGAGAGATGATAGGGTCTGCTTCAGTAAGCCAGATGCTACACAAT
TAGGCTTGTACATATTGTCGTTAGAACGCGGCTACAATTAATACATAACCTTATGTATCATACACATACG
ATTTAGGTGACACTATAGAATACACGGAATTAATTCTAGATGCTGCTAGAGATTTTCCACACTGACTAAA
AGGGTCTGAGGGATCTCTAGTTACCAGAGTCACACAACAGACGGGCACACACTACTTGAAGCACTCAAGG
CAAGCTTTATTGAGGCTTAAGCAGTGGGTTCCCTAGTTAGCCAGAGAGCTCCCAGGCTCAGATCTGGTCT
AACCAGAGAGACCCAGTACAAGCAAAAAGCAGCATAACTTCGTATAATGTATGCTATACGAAGTTATTCC
CATGGTGAATTGATCCCATCTTGTCTTCGTTGGGAGTGAATTAGCCCTTCCAGTCCCCCCTTTTCTTTTA
AAAAGTGGCTAAGATCTACAGCTGCCTTGTAAGTCATTGGTCTTAAAGGTACCGAGCTCGAATTGGCCGC
TCTAGAACTAGTGGATCCCCCGGGCTGCAGGAATTCGGCCTATGTGGATGTCTGTGCATGCAGTGAAGGC
CGACAAGGACACTGGATCCTCTGAAGTTCCTGCCACCTGTGAGCTGCCGTGTGGACAATGGGAATTGGCA
CTCAGGTCCTCTGAAGGAGCAGCCAGTGTGCTCTTAACATCTGAGCAATTTCTCCACCTGCTCCCGAAAG
GATATAGAGTCAAGAATGTGGGATTTATTTATTTATTTTGAGACAGGGTCTCTCTAAATAGT
