>Addgene plasmid #32401 | CX-nestinGFPas | addgene partial sequence | sequence record 45295 | egfp-n 5'-CGTCGCCGTCCAGCTCGACCAG-3'
TCGCCCTTGCTCACCATGGTGGCGACCGGTGGATCTCGACTGGTCTGGCCCCCGAGGGCAAGCGGACGTG
GAGCACTAGAGAAGGGAGTGGCCCGTGGAGCTTTTAGGGGTTGAAAAGAAGTAGCGGCGACAGTGACCCA
GCGGAAGCGGAGAACTCCAGCAGGGAGCTGGAGCGAGGGTATTCATACTCCCGCCGGCTGGGCGGAAAAG
GGGCGGCCCCCCAGGCCTTAACCCTTTAGCGTTCAGTGCAACACGCAACCGGGGTTCCTGCTTCATCCGG
GTGCAGAAGAGAAGAACCAAAGTGCAGCCCCTCCCTGAGGGATCCGGTCCGGTGCGGGTGATTTTCTGAG
AGAATCTTGAGATACAGCCAGACACCCCGGAACACCCTATGATGCACAGAACTGGGCCTGCGGACCTCCT
TTCTCTACACACTCAAATTCTCTGAGACTCGGCTTCTTATTTATAGAATGGCTTGGTGTTGGAATCCTCA
TGAACTGTTGGAAAAACGGACGGTGCAGTGTTTTGTGTAAAACAGTAAATATTCACACACCACCACCACC
ACCACCACCACCACCACCACCACCACCACCACCACCACCACCACCACCTGTCCCCAGGGAGGCAACATTG
CAGAGAGACACTGCCCGAAGCAAGAAAAACCCACTGGTACTGGGTTTTCCTGAGCTCCGAAGCCCGAAGA
AGGATTAAGGCCAGCCTGGGCAGTAAACACCCCCCACCCCTTTCTTCAGATGGTTGGTATCGCTATGTGA
ATCAGGCTGGTCTCGAAATCGTAGAGATGCTCCTGCTTTT
